>Addgene plasmid #36754 | TAL2328 | depositor partial sequence | sequence record 45947 | TAL2328 sequence 1640 bps
GAACCTGACCCCAGACCAGGTAGTCGCAATCGCGTCACATGACGGGGGAAAGCAAGCCCTGGAAACCGTG
CAAAGGTTGTTGCCGGTCCTTTGTCAAGACCACGGCCTTACACCGGAGCAAGTCGTGGCCATTGCAAGCA
ATGGGGGTGGCAAACAGGCTCTTGAGACGGTTCAGAGACTTCTCCCAGTTCTCTGTCAAGCCCACGGGCT
GACTCCCGATCAAGTTGTAGCGATTGCGAATAACAATGGAGGGAAACAAGCATTGGAGACTGTCCAACGG
CTCCTTCCCGTGTTGTGTCAAGCCCACGGTTTGACGCCTGCACAAGTGGTCGCCATCGCCAACAACAACG
GCGGTAAGCAGGCGCTGGAAACAGTACAGCGCCTGCTGCCTGTACTGTGCCAGGATCATGGACTGACCCC
AGACCAGGTAGTCGCAATCGCGTCACATGACGGGGGAAAGCAAGCCCTGGAAACCGTGCAAAGGTTGTTG
CCGGTCCTTTGTCAAGACCACGGCCTTACACCGGAGCAAGTCGTGGCCATTGCAAATAATAACGGTGGCA
AACAGGCTCTTGAGACGGTTCAGAGACTTCTCCCAGTTCTCTGTCAAGCCCACGGGCTGACTCCCGATCA
AGTTGTAGCGATTGCGTCGCATGACGGAGGGAAACAAGCATTGGAGACTGTCCAACGGCTCCTTCCCGTG
TTGTGTCAAGCCCACGGTTTGACGCCTGCACAAGTGGTCGCCATCGCCAGCCATGATGGCGGTAAGCAGG
CGCTGGAAACAGTACAGCGCCTGCTGCCTGTACTGTGCCAGGATCATGGACTGACCCCAGACCAGGTAGT
CGCAATCGCGTCGAACATTGGGGGAAAGCAAGCCCTGGAAACCGTGCAAAGGTTGTTGCCGGTCCTTTGT
CAAGACCACGGCCTTACACCGGAGCAAGTCGTGGCCATTGCAAGCAACATCGGTGGCAAACAGGCTCTTG
AGACGGTTCAGAGACTTCTCCCAGTTCTCTGTCAAGCCCACGGGCTGACTCCCGATCAAGTTGTAGCGAT
TGCGTCGAACATTGGAGGGAAACAAGCATTGGAGACTGTCCAACGGCTCCTTCCCGTGTTGTGTCAAGCC
CACGGTTTGACGCCTGCACAAGTGGTCGCCATCGCCTCCAATATTGGCGGTAAGCAGGCGCTGGAAACAG
TACAGCGCCTGCTGCCTGTACTGTGCCAGGATCATGGACTGACCCCAGACCAGGTAGTCGCAATCGCGTC
AAACGGAGGGGGAAAGCAAGCCCTGGAAACCGTGCAAAGGTTGTTGCCGGTCCTTTGTCAAGACCACGGC
CTTACACCGGAGCAAGTCGTGGCCATTGCAAATAATAACGGTGGCAAACAGGCTCTTGAGACGGTTCAGA
GACTTCTCCCAGTTCTCTGTCAAGCCCACGGGCTGACTCCCGATCAAGTTGTAGCGATTGCGTCCAACGG
TGGAGGGAAACAAGCATTGGAGACTGTCCAACGGCTCCTTCCCGTGTTGTGTCAAGCCCACGGTTTGACG
CCTGCACAAGTGGTCGCCATCGCCAGCCATGATGGCGGTAAGCAGGCGCTGGAAACAGTACAGCGCCTGC
TGCCTGTACTGTGCCAGGATCATGGACTGA
