>Addgene plasmid #36754 | TAL2328 | addgene partial sequence | sequence record 47194 | CMV-F 5'-CGCAAATGGGCGGTAGGCGTG-3'
ACTAGAGAACCCACTGCTTACTGGCTTATCGAAATTAATACGACTCACTATAGGGAGACCCAAGCTGGCT
AGCACCATGGACTACAAAGACCATGACGGTGATTATAAAGATCATGACATCGATTACAAGGATGACGATG
ACAAGATGGCCCCCAAGAAGAAGAGGAAGGTGGGCATTCACCGCGGGGTACCTATGGTGGACTTGAGGAC
ACTCGGTTATTCGCAACAGCAACAGGAGAAAATCAAGCCTAAGGTCAGGAGCACCGTCGCGCAACACCAC
GAGGCGCTTGTGGGGCATGGCTTCACTCATGCGCATATTGTCGCGCTTTCACAGCACCCTGCGGCGCTTG
GGACGGTGGCTGTCAAATACCAAGATATGATTGCGGCCCTGCCCGAAGCCACGCACGAGGCAATTGTAGG
GGTCGGTAAACAGTGGTCGGGAGCGCGAGCACTTGAGGCGCTGCTGACTGTGGCGGGTGAGCTTAGGGGG
CCTCCGCTCCAGCTCGACACCGGGCAGCTGCTGAAGATCGCGAAGAGAGGGGGAGTAACAGCGGTAGAGG
CAGTGCACGCCTGGCGCAATGCGCTCACCGGTGGCCCCCTTGAACCTGACCCCAGACCAGGTAGTCGCAA
TCGCGTCACATGACGGGGGAAAGCAAGCCCTGGAAACCGTGCAAAGGTTGTTGCCGGTCCTTTGTCAAGA
CCACGGCCTTACACCGGAGCAAGTCGTGGCCATTGCAAGCAATGGGGGTGGCAAACAGGCTCTTGAGACG
GTTCAGAGACTTCTCCCAGTTCTCTGTCAAGCCCACGGGCTGACTCCCGATCAAGTTGTAGCGATTGCGA
ATAACAATGGAGG
