[The description below was written by a language model from this plasmid's Addgene catalogue record.]
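Description:
TAL2328 is a mammalian expression plasmid encoding the left-hand monomer of a TALEN pair directed against the human MLH1 gene. It is built on the JDS74 backbone (about 6.4 kb without insert), a TALEN expression vector into which an assembled array of TAL effector repeats is inserted. It is a high-copy plasmid maintained in E. coli under ampicillin selection. The record does not include a feature table, so the origin of replication and other backbone elements are not specified.

The roughly 1.6 kb insert is the custom TAL effector repeat array, generated by the FLASH assembly method and cloned through BsmBI sites that were destroyed in the process. BsmBI is a type IIS enzyme, so the array joins in frame with the flanking backbone-encoded sequences. The backbone supplies an N-terminal 3X FLAG tag for detection and a C-terminal wild-type FokI nuclease domain, giving a complete TALEN monomer. Expression in mammalian cells is driven by the CMV promoter. The vector type also lists a T7 promoter, which allows in vitro transcription of mRNA. The use of a BGH reverse sequencing primer suggests a BGH polyadenylation region downstream of the coding sequence.

Because FokI cleaves only as a dimer, this construct is meant to be used together with a matching right-hand MLH1 TALEN. The two monomers bind adjacent half-sites and introduce a double-strand break in the spacer between them, enabling targeted mutagenesis or genome editing at the MLH1 locus. The insert species is listed as human, although the linked Entrez gene entry appears to use mouse-style nomenclature. The depositor recommends verifying the plasmid by diagnostic digest before use.
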