Addgene plasmid #36754: TAL2328
Depositing lab: Keith Joung. Depositing organization: Massachusetts General Hospital. Publication: FLASH assembly of TALENs for high-throughput genome editing. Reyon D, Tsai SQ, Khayter C, Foden JA, Sander JD, Joung JK. Nat Biotechnol. 2012 Apr 8. doi: 10.1038/nbt.2170. PubMed 22484455.
Backbone
  Vector backbone: JDS74
  Backbone manufacturer: Joung lab (Addgene Plasmid # 32288)
  Backbone size w/o insert (bp): 6447
  Vector type: Mammalian, T7 for in vitro mRNA synthesis
Growth in bacteria
  Bacterial resistance: Ampicillin, 100 μg/mL
  Growth temperature: 37°C
  Growth strain: XL1 Blue
  Copy number: High Copy
Gene/Insert
  Gene/Insert name: MLH1-TALEN_Left (alt name: MLH1)
  Species: H. sapiens (human)
  Insert size (bp): 1640
  Entrez Gene: Mlh1 (a.k.a. 1110035C23Rik)
  Promoter: CMV
  Tag / fusion protein: 3X Flag (N terminal on backbone); WT FOKI (C terminal on backbone)
  Cloning method: Restriction Enzyme; 5′ cloning site BsmBI (destroyed during cloning); 3′ cloning site BsmBI (destroyed during cloning)
  Sequencing primers: 5′ CMV-F; 3′ BGH-rev
Terms and licenses: Academic/Nonprofit Terms; Industry Terms: Not Available to Industry
Depositor comments: Target binding site: TCTGGCGCCAAAATGTCG It is strongly recommended that users perform a diagnostic digest to verify this plasmid prior to use. For example, a double digest of the plasmid with BamHI and KpnI should result in two bands at 2.2kb and 5.9kb.
How to cite: TAL2328 was a gift from Keith Joung (Addgene plasmid # 36754 ; http://n2t.net/addgene:36754 ; RRID:Addgene_36754)
